Addgene plasmid #203605: psicheck2-PHLPP2
Purpose: Reporter plasmid carrying PHLPP2 3'UTR
Depositing lab: Hiroyuki Mizuguchi. Depositing organization: The University of Osaka. Publication: miR-27b targets MAIP1 to mediate lipid accumulation in cultured human and mouse hepatic cells. Sakai E, Imaizumi T, Suzuki R, Taracena-Gandara M, Fujimoto T, Sakurai F, Mizuguchi H. Commun Biol. 2023 Jun 24;6(1):669. doi: 10.1038/s42003-023-05049-w. PubMed 37355744.
Backbone
  Vector backbone: psicheck2
  Backbone manufacturer: Promega
  Backbone size w/o insert (bp): 6273
  Total vector size (bp): 7137
  Modifications to backbone: The 3'UTR (nt 5074-5906) of PHLPP2 was inserted between XhoI and NotI in psicheck2.
  Vector type: Mammalian Expression, Luciferase
Growth in bacteria
  Bacterial resistance: Ampicillin, 100 μg/mL
  Growth temperature: 37°C
  Growth strain: DH5alpha
  Copy number: Unknown
Gene/Insert
  Gene/Insert name: PH domain and leucine rich repeat protein phosphatase 2
  Species: H. sapiens (human)
  Insert size (bp): 833
  GenBank ID: NM_001289003.1
  Entrez Gene: PHLPP2 (a.k.a. PHLPPL, PPM3B)
  Promoter: SV40
  Cloning method: Restriction Enzyme; 5′ cloning site XhoI (not destroyed); 3′ cloning site NotI (not destroyed)
  Sequencing primers: 5′ gtggagcgcgtgctgaagaac; 3′ ccgcgaggtccgaagactc
Terms and licenses: Academic/Nonprofit Terms; Industry Terms: Not Available to Industry
How to cite: psicheck2-PHLPP2 was a gift from Hiroyuki Mizuguchi (Addgene plasmid # 203605 ; http://n2t.net/addgene:203605 ; RRID:Addgene_203605)
