[The description below was written by a language model from this plasmid's Addgene catalogue record and pLannotate feature annotations shown in this document.]
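Description:
psicheck2-PHLPP2 is a dual-luciferase reporter plasmid built on the Promega psiCHECK-2 backbone for transient expression in mammalian cells. It is propagated in E. coli through a high-copy ColE1/pUC-type origin and selected with ampicillin via the bla (β-lactamase) gene and its native promoter. The catalogue lists a total size of 7,137 bp, whereas the sequenced record behind the feature table is 7,081 nt; the record does not explain this small discrepancy.

The test cassette is driven by the SV40 enhancer/early promoter, followed by a chimeric β-globin/immunoglobulin intron that aids transcript processing, a T7 promoter that allows in vitro transcription, and a human codon-optimized Renilla luciferase (hRluc) coding sequence. An 833 bp segment of the human PHLPP2 3'UTR (nt 5074–5906 of the reference transcript) was inserted between the XhoI and NotI sites, both of which are retained. The insert is not annotated in the feature table, but it corresponds to the unannotated interval between the end of hRluc and the synthetic poly(A) signal, so the Renilla mRNA carries the PHLPP2 3'UTR. A second, independent cassette uses the HSV thymidine kinase promoter to express firefly luciferase (luc+), terminated by an SV40 poly(A) region, and serves as an internal control on the same plasmid.

Because both reporters are on one molecule, the Renilla/firefly ratio measures post-transcriptional regulation acting through the cloned 3'UTR, independently of transfection efficiency. The associated study concerns miR-27b targets in human and mouse hepatic cells, so the plasmid was presumably used to test microRNA-mediated repression through the PHLPP2 3'UTR.
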