Features (pLannotate 1.2.2; 12 found; start..end, strand, type, name):
     62..419     +  promoter       SV40 promoter: SV40 enhancer and early promoter
    489..621     +  intron         chimeric intron: chimera between introns from human β-globin and immunoglobulin heavy chain genes
    666..684     +  promoter       T7 promoter: promoter for bacteriophage T7 RNA polymerase
    694..1629    +  CDS            hRluc: Renilla luciferase human codon-optimized
   2496..2544    +  polyA_signal   poly(A) signal: synthetic polyadenylation signal
   2553..3304    +  promoter       HSV TK promoter: herpes simplex virus thymidine kinase promoter
   3340..4992    +  CDS            luciferase: firefly luciferase; luc+; enhanced luc+ version of the luciferase gene AAS38485.1 42718124.0
   5036..5157    -  polyA_signal   SV40 poly(A) signal: SV40 polyadenylation signal
   5180..5248    -  CDS            large T antigen (fragment): large T antigen from SV40 (simian virus 40)
   5290..5394    +  promoter       AmpR promoter: bla
   5395..6255    +  CDS            AmpR: β-lactamase; bla; confers resistance to ampicillin, carbenicillin, and related antibiotics
   6426..7014    +  rep_origin     ori: high-copy-number ColE1/pMB1/pBR322/pUC origin of replication
>Addgene plasmid #203605 | psicheck2-PHLPP2 | addgene full sequence | sequence record 409619 | Addgene NGS Result
AGATCTGCGCAGCACCATGGCCTGAAATAACCTCTGAAAGAGGAACTTGGTTAGGTACCTTCTGAGGCGG
AAAGAACCAGCTGTGGAATGTGTGTCAGTTAGGGTGTGGAAAGTCCCCAGGCTCCCCAGCAGGCAGAAGT
ATGCAAAGCATGCATCTCAATTAGTCAGCAACCAGGTGTGGAAAGTCCCCAGGCTCCCCAGCAGGCAGAA
GTATGCAAAGCATGCATCTCAATTAGTCAGCAACCATAGTCCCGCCCCTAACTCCGCCCATCCCGCCCCT
AACTCCGCCCAGTTCCGCCCATTCTCCGCCCCATGGCTGACTAATTTTTTTTATTTATGCAGAGGCCGAG
GCCGCCTCGGCCTCTGAGCTATTCCAGAAGTAGTGAGGAGGCTTTTTTGGAGGCCTAGGCTTTTGCAAAA
AGCTTGATTCTTCTGACACAACAGTCTCGAACTTAAGCTGCAGAAGTTGGTCGTGAGGCACTGGGCAGGT
AAGTATCAAGGTTACAAGACAGGTTTAAGGAGACCAATAGAAACTGGGCTTGTCGAGACAGAGAAGACTC
TTGCGTTTCTGATAGGCACCTATTGGTCTTACTGACATCCACTTTGCCTTTCTCTCCACAGGTGTCCACT
CCCAGTTCAATTACAGCTCTTAAGGCTAGAGTACTTAATACGACTCACTATAGGCTAGCCACCATGGCTT
CCAAGGTGTACGACCCCGAGCAACGCAAACGCATGATCACTGGGCCTCAGTGGTGGGCTCGCTGCAAGCA
AATGAACGTGCTGGACTCCTTCATCAACTACTATGATTCCGAGAAGCACGCCGAGAACGCCGTGATTTTT
CTGCATGGTAACGCTGCCTCCAGCTACCTGTGGAGGCACGTCGTGCCTCACATCGAGCCCGTGGCTAGAT
GCATCATCCCTGATCTGATCGGAATGGGTAAGTCCGGCAAGAGCGGGAATGGCTCATATCGCCTCCTGGA
TCACTACAAGTACCTCACCGCTTGGTTCGAGCTGCTGAACCTTCCAAAGAAAATCATCTTTGTGGGCCAC
GACTGGGGGGCTTGTCTGGCCTTTCACTACTCCTACGAGCACCAAGACAAGATCAAGGCCATCGTCCATG
CTGAGAGTGTCGTGGACGTGATCGAGTCCTGGGACGAGTGGCCTGACATCGAGGAGGATATCGCCCTGAT
CAAGAGCGAAGAGGGCGAGAAAATGGTGCTTGAGAATAACTTCTTCGTCGAGACCATGCTCCCAAGCAAG
ATCATGCGGAAACTGGAGCCTGAGGAGTTCGCTGCCTACCTGGAGCCATTCAAGGAGAAGGGCGAGGTTA
GACGGCCTACCCTCTCCTGGCCTCGCGAGATCCCTCTCGTTAAGGGAGGCAAGCCCGACGTCGTCCAGAT
TGTCCGCAACTACAACGCCTACCTTCGGGCCAGCGACGATCTGCCTAAGATGTTCATCGAGTCCGACCCT
GGGTTCTTTTCCAACGCTATTGTCGAGGGAGCTAAGAAGTTCCCTAACACCGAGTTCGTGAAGGTGAAGG
GCCTCCACTTCAGCCAGGAGGACGCTCCAGATGAAATGGGTAAGTACATCAAGAGCTTCGTGGAGCGCGT
GCTGAAGAACGAGCAGTAATTCTAGGCGATCGCTCGAGCAGTCCTACCACCTGCCATTAACCCTTTCTCT
CCTAGGATCATTTTGAGAATTTGCCTGCCTGGGCAGGAAAGGGACTATTTCTGTGGAGGAAAAAAGTGAA
GATTGATTCTCTTTACTAGTTGCTGCTGATGGATCTCTGTGACAGAGAAATCACCTTATCTCAGACTAAT
GGGGTGTGATGTGACTAGTCACATGGCTTTTCATTCTTCTCTACGAGAATACAGCCTATCAAAATGATGT
CTGTTGGAAATGTAGAACCAATCAAACAGATAATTTATGTATGTAATGTAATGAGAGCACTTTTCATTGA
CTGTGAACTTTTTATTTTTGAATCTGCACTCGAGCCAATCTTCTTAGAGGCAGCCCGGCACCTTCATCCA
TAGGCAGAGAGAGAACTGGGTGTTGGAGACTTATTCGAGGGTATAGGAAGGGCCCTGTGAAGTTGATTTA
ACTTTTGGATGTCAGACTGTGAAAGCTCCTGAGAAACTTGGGGTAATAGGATCTTCTTTTGGGGATGAAA
ATGGGGAAGGCGTGAGGACCTAGACTACTTCTCCCTAGATCAGAAAAAGAGAATTACCCCTTGACAAATA
TGATACCTGCTAGGTATTTCCCAGGGAAATTTAGGGATTGGCCTCTTTCCCTAGCATGTGGAGGAATTGG
CAGACAGCTTCCTAAGGGCGGGGAGCGGGGGCCCAAGGCCGACACTGCTTGCATCCACGTGACCTTAAGT
TATGGCAGATGACTCTGAAACGGACTGAGGCCAATGAGAACAGATGGATGGAGCACTCAGGTTAGACTTG
TTCCTTCTCCTATGCTGGAGGAGAGGGATGGCGGCCGCTGGCCGCAATAAAATATCTTTATTTTCATTAC
ATCTGTGTGTTGGTTTTTTGTGTGAGGATCTAAATGAGTCTTCGGACCTCGCGGGGGCCGCTTAAGCGGT
GGTTAGGGTTTGTCTGACGCGGGGGGAGGGGGAAGGAACGAAACACTCTCATTCGGAGGCGGCTCGGGGT
TTGGTCTTGGTGGCCACGGGCACGCAGAAGAGCGCCGCGATCCTCTTAAGCACCCCCCCGCCCTCCGTGG
AGGCGGGGGTTTGGTCGGCGGGTGGTAACTGGCGGGCCGCTGACTCGGGCGGGTCGCGCGCCCCAGAGTG
TGACCTTTTCGGTCTGCTCGCAGACCCCCGGGCGGCGCCGCCGCGGCGGCGACGGGCTCGCTGGGTCCTA
GGCTCCATGGGGACCGTATACGTGGACAGGCTCTGGAGCATCCGCACGACTGCGGTGATATTACCGGAGA
CCTTCTGCGGGACGAGCCGGGTCACGCGGCTGACGCGGAGCGTCCGTTGGGCGACAAACACCAGGACGGG
GCACAGGTACACTATCTTGTCACCCGGAGGCGCGAGGGACTGCAGGAGCTTCAGGGAGTGGCGCAGCTGC
TTCATCCCCGTGGCCCGTTGCTCGCGTTTGCTGGCGGTGTCCCCGGAAGAAATATATTTGCATGTCTTTA
GTTCTATGATGACACAAACCCCGCCCAGCGTCTTGTCATTGGCGAATTCGAACACGCAGATGCAGTCGGG
GCGGCGCGGTCCCAGGTCCACTTCGCATATTAAGGTGACGCGTGTGGCCTCGAACACCGAGCGACCCTGC
AGCGACCCGCTTAAAAGCTTGGCATTCCGGTACTGTTGGTAAAGCCACCATGGCCGATGCTAAGAACATT
AAGAAGGGCCCTGCTCCCTTCTACCCTCTGGAGGATGGCACCGCTGGCGAGCAGCTGCACAAGGCCATGA
AGAGGTATGCCCTGGTGCCTGGCACCATTGCCTTCACCGATGCCCACATTGAGGTGGACATCACCTATGC
CGAGTACTTCGAGATGTCTGTGCGCCTGGCCGAGGCCATGAAGAGGTACGGCCTGAACACCAACCACCGC
ATCGTGGTGTGCTCTGAGAACTCTCTGCAGTTCTTCATGCCAGTGCTGGGCGCCCTGTTCATCGGAGTGG
CCGTGGCCCCTGCTAACGACATTTACAACGAGCGCGAGCTGCTGAACAGCATGGGCATTTCTCAGCCTAC
CGTGGTGTTCGTGTCTAAGAAGGGCCTGCAGAAGATCCTGAACGTGCAGAAGAAGCTGCCTATCATCCAG
AAGATCATCATCATGGACTCTAAGACCGACTACCAGGGCTTCCAGAGCATGTACACATTCGTGACATCTC
ATCTGCCTCCTGGCTTCAACGAGTACGACTTCGTGCCAGAGTCTTTCGACAGGGACAAAACCATTGCCCT
GATCATGAACAGCTCTGGGTCTACCGGCCTGCCTAAGGGCGTGGCCCTGCCTCATCGCACCGCCTGTGTG
CGCTTCTCTCACGCCCGCGACCCTATTTTCGGCAACCAGATCATCCCCGACACCGCTATTCTGAGCGTGG
TGCCATTCCACCACGGCTTCGGCATGTTCACCACCCTGGGCTACCTGATTTGCGGCTTTCGGGTGGTGCT
GATGTACCGCTTCGAGGAGGAGCTGTTCCTGCGCAGCCTGCAAGACTACAAAATTCAGTCTGCCCTGCTG
GTGCCAACCCTGTTCAGCTTCTTCGCTAAGAGCACCCTGATCGACAAGTACGACCTGTCTAACCTGCACG
AGATTGCCTCTGGCGGCGCCCCACTGTCTAAGGAGGTGGGCGAAGCCGTGGCCAAGCGCTTTCATCTGCC
AGGCATCCGCCAGGGCTACGGCCTGACCGAGACAACCAGCGCCATTCTGATTACCCCAGAGGGCGACGAC
AAGCCTGGCGCCGTGGGCAAGGTGGTGCCATTCTTCGAGGCCAAGGTGGTGGACCTGGACACCGGCAAGA
CCCTGGGAGTGAACCAGCGCGGCGAGCTGTGTGTGCGCGGCCCTATGATTATGTCCGGCTACGTGAATAA
CCCTGAGGCCACAAACGCCCTGATCGACAAGGACGGCTGGCTGCACTCTGGCGACATTGCCTACTGGGAC
GAGGACGAGCACTTCTTCATCGTGGACCGCCTGAAGTCTCTGATCAAGTACAAGGGCTACCAGGTGGCCC
CAGCCGAGCTGGAGTCTATCCTGCTGCAGCACCCTAACATTTTCGACGCCGGAGTGGCCGGCCTGCCCGA
CGACGATGCCGGCGAGCTGCCTGCCGCCGTCGTCGTGCTGGAACACGGCAAGACCATGACCGAGAAGGAG
ATCGTGGACTATGTGGCCAGCCAGGTGACAACCGCCAAGAAGCTGCGCGGCGGAGTGGTGTTCGTGGACG
AGGTGCCCAAGGGCCTGACCGGCAAGCTGGACGCCCGCAAGATCCGCGAGATCCTGATCAAGGCTAAGAA
AGGCGGCAAGATCGCCGTGTAATAATTCTAGAGTCGGGGCGGCCGGCCGCTTCGAGCAGACATGATAAGA
TACATTGATGAGTTTGGACAAACCACAACTAGAATGCAGTGAAAAAAATGCTTTATTTGTGAAATTTGTG
ATGCTATTGCTTTATTTGTAACCATTATAAGCTGCAATAAACAAGTTAACAACAACAATTGCATTCATTT
TATGTTTCAGGTTCAGGGGGAGGTGTGGGAGGTTTTTTAAAGCAAGTAAAACCTCTACAAATGTGGTAAA
ATCGATAAGGATCCAGGTGGCACTTTTCGGGGAAATGTGCGCGGAACCCCTATTTGTTTATTTTTCTAAA
TACATTCAAATATGTATCCGCTCATGAGACAATAACCCTGATAAATGCTTCAATAATATTGAAAAAGGAA
GAGTATGAGTATTCAACATTTCCGTGTCGCCCTTATTCCCTTTTTTGCGGCATTTTGCCTTCCTGTTTTT
GCTCACCCAGAAACGCTGGTGAAAGTAAAAGATGCTGAAGATCAGTTGGGTGCACGAGTGGGTTACATCG
AACTGGATCTCAACAGCGGTAAGATCCTTGAGAGTTTTCGCCCCGAAGAACGTTTTCCAATGATGAGCAC
TTTTAAAGTTCTGCTATGTGGCGCGGTATTATCCCGTATTGACGCCGGGCAAGAGCAACTCGGTCGCCGC
ATACACTATTCTCAGAATGACTTGGTTGAGTACTCACCAGTCACAGAAAAGCATCTTACGGATGGCATGA
CAGTAAGAGAATTATGCAGTGCTGCCATAACCATGAGTGATAACACTGCGGCCAACTTACTTCTGACAAC
GATCGGAGGACCGAAGGAGCTAACCGCTTTTTTGCACAACATGGGGGATCATGTAACTCGCCTTGATCGT
TGGGAACCGGAGCTGAATGAAGCCATACCAAACGACGAGCGTGACACCACGATGCCTGTAGCAATGGCAA
CAACGTTGCGCAAACTATTAACTGGCGAACTACTTACTCTAGCTTCCCGGCAACAATTAATAGACTGGAT
GGAGGCGGATAAAGTTGCAGGACCACTTCTGCGCTCGGCCCTTCCGGCTGGCTGGTTTATTGCTGATAAA
TCTGGAGCCGGTGAGCGTGGGTCTCGCGGTATCATTGCAGCACTGGGGCCAGATGGTAAGCCCTCCCGTA
TCGTAGTTATCTACACGACGGGGAGTCAGGCAACTATGGATGAACGAAATAGACAGATCGCTGAGATAGG
TGCCTCACTGATTAAGCATTGGTAACTGTCAGACCAAGTTTACTCATATATACTTTAGATTGATTTAAAA
CTTCATTTTTAATTTAAAAGGATCTAGGTGAAGATCCTTTTTGATAATCTCATGACCAAAATCCCTTAAC
GTGAGTTTTCGTTCCACTGAGCGTCAGACCCCGTAGAAAAGATCAAAGGATCTTCTTGAGATCCTTTTTT
TCTGCGCGTAATCTGCTGCTTGCAAACAAAAAAACCACCGCTACCAGCGGTGGTTTGTTTGCCGGATCAA
GAGCTACCAACTCTTTTTCCGAAGGTAACTGGCTTCAGCAGAGCGCAGATACCAAATACTGTTCTTCTAG
TGTAGCCGTAGTTAGGCCACCACTTCAAGAACTCTGTAGCACCGCCTACATACCTCGCTCTGCTAATCCT
GTTACCAGTGGCTGCTGCCAGTGGCGATAAGTCGTGTCTTACCGGGTTGGACTCAAGACGATAGTTACCG
GATAAGGCGCAGCGGTCGGGCTGAACGGGGGGTTCGTGCACACAGCCCAGCTTGGAGCGAACGACCTACA
CCGAACTGAGATACCTACAGCGTGAGCTATGAGAAAGCGCCACGCTTCCCGAAGGGAGAAAGGCGGACAG
GTATCCGGTAAGCGGCAGGGTCGGAACAGGAGAGCGCACGAGGGAGCTTCCAGGGGGAAACGCCTGGTAT
CTTTATAGTCCTGTCGGGTTTCGCCACCTCTGACTTGAGCGTCGATTTTTGTGATGCTCGTCAGGGGGGC
GGAGCCTATGGAAAAACGCCAGCAACGCGGCCTTTTTACGGTTCCTGGCCTTTTGCTGGCCTTTTGCTCA
CATGGCTCGAC
